>Addgene plasmid #188885 | pMLS713 | addgene full sequence | sequence record 370778 | Addgene NGS Result
TGATTCTGTGGATAACCGTATTACCGCCTTTGAGTGAGCTGATACCGCACCGTACGTCTCGAGGAATTCT
ATCAGGTGTACAAGTATGAAATGTCGTTTCGAACATATAGATGTCTCGCAAACGTAAATATTTATCGATT
GTCATAAAACTTTGACCTTGTGAAGTGTCAACCTTGACTGTCGAACCACCATAGTTTGGCGCGAATTGAG
CGTCATAATTGTTTACTCTCAGTGCAGTCAACATGTCGAGTTTCGTGCCGAATAAAGAGCAAACGCGGAC
AGTATTAATTTTCTGTTTTCATTTGAAGAAAACAGCTGCGGCAGTTTAAACATGATTTTACTAACATAAC
TTCGTATAAAGTATCCTATACGAAGTTATGACATTCTCTAATGAAAAAATCTTTCAGTTGAAATTGAAAA
TGAGTTAAAGTTGGAGTTTTTATTGAAAACAGATTTCCGTGTGATTAGTGTTTTTAGCGAGTGTGACAGG
ACAGCGAAAAAATATAGAAACAAGGGGGGAACTGAAAAGCTTAGGAATGCATTGAACATGAGAAGGGGAA
AGGGAAGGAACAAACTAGACAGGAATTATTGGAATTTAATCACATTTGGAGTTTTTTTTCTATTCGACAG
AATAATTATCCAGAACATTTTTGTATTAAATATTTATGCATCATATGAGTAGTCGGCTTTGTTGTGCATG
ACGAGTTTGTTATCGACGAAATAGAAGCTGTCAGAACGAGTCTCGTTTGGATTGTTGATCATGTCGTCCA
CTGAAAAAGAGATTAGTCTTTTGAATTGTACTTTTTAGAATAATGACTCACTGAGTTGTTGAGAGAGTTG
AGGGAACTCATAGATATGTTCACAGTTGTTTCGTGAATTCGGAATACAGAATCCGAATTCAAAGTCAAAA
CACTTCAGAAGGCGATCTTTGAAGAAGTGACGTTCGATCATTCGGAAATGATGGATTGGGATGTCTCCTA
CTTTGAATTCCACAGTTGCTCCGACCGTTTTGAGTTTCAAAAAGTTTGGAGCAAATCTATAACGCACGTA
TCTTGCCGACTCCTGTGGCGACTCATCATTCTCCTGATCGTTCTCCGGTTTGGCGATCTCGAAAAGCACT
TGCTCAGTGTCCAGATCACGGATTTGGAACTTGGTGAACTCGATGTTATAGATGTTCGCAGATGGGGAGC
ATAAGAATCCTAAATTTATGTTTTAAACTGAAATCCAAAGGGAGCAAGATACCTTGAGTGATTCCCGGAA
GTGCTAAAACGTCGTTCGGAGTGATTTGAGCTTTCTTCGCAAGCTCCGATTCCGTTGTGATTCCTTGTTC
GGTGCTTGGTGGTGGCCGTGGCATCTGGAAATATGGAAAAGTTCAACAAAAAGAAAAGAGAAAAGAATGA
AATCGGATATCAAGAGTTAGTTGAGCGGTTTCTCTAGTTTTCTGAGTCTCACCTGCGACGGGAAGGTCGC
CGAGCCGGGTGGAATCGATCGTTGTTGCTCGGCTTTCATATCGGTTTGGTTGGAAGCGGCTGAAAACGGA
AAGAAGTGGAAGAAGGAAAAGAGTGTGGTGTGACAGGAAAATGGTAATTAGAGGGTGCCAAATAACCAGC
TATATTTTGTTTTTTTTTGAAAACATTTTTAAAAAGAAAAATACGATAATGATATCAGATGGATTTCCGG
AAAACTGGTATGAAAAATTTCAACCTTTTTGAGTACATGTAATCAAAATACACTTTGTAAATTATCATTT
TTATTGAAACTCCACCATTTTTCTATTTATAACGCTAATAATTTGAAAAAGAAACCTATTGCGAACCGCG
GGGTGAATCCCAAAAACGAATGCGTTTTGGTGGAGTGATTGATTCGAATCGAAGAAGAAAAAGAAGAAGA
CGTGGAATAGAGAGCTCACTCTTAACCGAGCAGCACACACCGACAGAAAAAAAAATGAAATGAATGAGGG
TCTTCTTCTTCTTCTTCTTCGAATGATTGACAGAAATGGGAAAAAGAGGAAGATTGAGAAGGGAAAAAGG
AAGGAGAAAAGAAGCAGAAGAAGACGTCAGAGAGGAGAGGAACGAGCGGAAAAGCAGCGGGCGCAAGTCA
TAGAAGTAGCAGAGCTGGGGAGAAGAAGACACTATCCAAGAAAGGAATGACGAGAGAGTATGCAAAGGGG
TATAGGGTGCAGACAGAATAGGAACAGAATAACAGATGATGAGCCAAGAAGAGTTGAAAAGGGCGATGAA
TTTGTCATGTAACTTAATTTGGGTCAATTTGAGCATGATGAATTGAAATCATCCCTTGTTGGGAGTTAAT
AACCGGTTTGTTATCAGAAACCCTGTAATAGAAGGGCGCCCTAACTTTGAGCCAATTCATCCCGGTTTCT
GTCAAATATATCAAAAAGTGGTCAACTGACAAATTGTTTTTGATATTATAATAAACATTTTATCCGTTAA
CAATTTTCGAATACTTTTTACAAGGACTTGGATAAATTGGCTCAAAGATAACTTCGTATAAAGTATCCTA
TACGAAGTTATTAACTAATCTGATTTAAATTTTCAGGAAACAGCTATGACCATGATTACGCCAAGCTATC
AACTTTGTATAGAAAAGTTGAACGAGAAACGTAAAATGATATAAATATCAATATATTAAATTAGATTTTG
CATAAAAAACAGACTACATAATACTGTAAAACACAACATATCCAGTCACTATGGTCGACCTGCAGACTGG
CTGTGTATAAGGGAGCCTGACATTTATATTCCCCAGAACATCAGGTTAATGGCGTTTTTGATGTCATTTT
CGCGGTGGCTGAGATCAGCCACTTCTTCCCCGATAACGGAGACCGGCACACTGGCCATATCGGTGGTCAT
CATGCGCCAGCTTTCATCCCCGATATGCACCACCGGGTAAAGTTCACGGGGGACTTTATCTGACAGCAGA
CGTGCACTGGCCAGGGGGATCACCATCCGTCGCCCGGGCGTGTCAATAATATCACTCTGTACATCCACAA
ACAGACGATAACGGCTCTCTCTTTTATAGGTGTAAACCTTAAACTGCATTTCACCAGCCCCTGTTCTCGT
CGGCAAAAGAGCCGTTCATTTCAATAAACCGGGCGACCTCAGCCATCCCTTCCTGATTTTCCGCTTTCCA
GCGTTCGGCACGCAGACGACGGGCTTCATTCTGCATGGTTGTGCTTACCGAACCGGAGATATTGACATCA
TATATGCCTTGAGCAACTGATAGCTGTCGCTGTCAACTGTCACTGTAATACGCTGCTTCATAGCATACCT
CTTTTTGACATACTTCGGGTATACATATCAGTATATATTCTTATACCGCAAAAATCAGCGCGCAAATACG
CATACTGTTATCTGGCTTTTAGTAAGCCGGATCCTCTAGATTACGCCCCGCCTGCCACTCATCGCAGTAC
TGTTGTAATTCATTAAGCATTCTGCCGACATGGAAGCCATCACAAACGGCATGATGAACCTGAATCGCCA
GCGGCATCAGCACCTTGTCGCCTTGCGTATAATATTTGCCCATGGTGAAAACGGGGGCGAAGAAGTTGTC
CATATTGGCCACGTTTAAATCAAAACTGGTGAAACTCACCCAGGGATTGGCTGAGACGAAAAACATATTC
TCAATAAACCCTTTAGGGAAATAGGCCAGGTTTTCACCGTAACACGCCACATCTTGCGAATATATGTGTA
GAAACTGCCGGAAATCGTCGTGGTATTCACTCCAGAGCGATGAAAACGTTTCAGTTTGCTCATGGAAAAC
GGTGTAACAAGGGTGAACACTATCCCATATCACCAGCTCACCGTCTTTCATTGCCATACGGAATTCCGGA
TGAGCATTCATCAGGCGGGCAAGAATGTGAATAAAGGCCGGATAAAACTTGTGCTTATTTTTCTTTACGG
TCTTTAAAAAGGCCGTAATATCCAGCTGAACGGTCTGGTTATAGGTACATTGAGCAACTGACTGAAATGC
CTCAAAATGTTCTTTACGATGCCATTGGGATATATCAACGGTGGTATATCCAGTGATTTTTTTCTCCATT
TTAGCTTCCTTAGCTCCTGAAAATCTCGACGGATCCTAACTCAAAATCCACACATTATACGAGCCGGAAG
CATAAAGTGTAAAGCCTGGGGTGCCTAATGCGGCCGCCATAGTGACTGGATATGTTGTGTTTTACAGTAT
TATGTAGTCTGTTTTTTATGCAAAATCTAATTTAATATATTGATATTTATATCATTTTACGTTTCTCGTT
CAACTTTATTATACATAGTTGATAATTCACTGGCCGTCGTTTTACATGGCACGCCCTTCTATTACAGGGT
TTCTGATAACAAAGGGTGCCGGATCTGCGGCTTACTCACCAGACCTGGCCCCATCCGATTACCACCTATT
CGCTTCGATGGGACACGCACTCGCTGAGCAGCGCTTCGATTCTTACGAAAGTGTGAAAAAATGGCTCGAT
GAATGGTTCGCCGCAAAAGACGATGAGTTCTACTGGCGTGGAATCCACAAATTGCCCGAGAGATGGGAAA
AATGTGTAGCTAGCGACGGCAAATACTTTGAATAAATGATTTTTTCTTTTTCCACAAAATTTAACGTGTT
TTTTGATTTAAAAAAAACGACATTTCATACTTGTACACCTGATATCTAGATACCTAGGTGAGCTCTGGTA
CCCCCCTGGCGTTACCCAACTTAATCGCCTTGCAGCACATCCCCCTTTCGCCAGCTGGCGTAATAGCGAA
GAGGCCCGCACCGATCGCCCTTCCCAACAGTTGCGCAGCCTGAATGGCGAATGGCGCCTGATGCGGTATT
TTCTCCTTACGCATCTGTGCGGTATTTCACACCGCATATGGTGCACTCTCAGTGCAATCTGCTCTGATGC
CGCATAGTTAAGCCAGCCCCGACACCCGCCAACACCCGCTGACGCGCCCTGACGGGCTTGTCTGCTCCCG
GCATCCGCTTACAGACAAGCTGTGACCGTCTCCGGGAGCTGCATGTGTCAGAGGTTTTCACCGTCATCAC
CGAAACGCGCGAGACGAAAGGGCCTCGTGATACGCCTATTTTTATAGGTTAATGTCATGATAATAATGGT
TTCTTAGACGTCAGGTGGCACTTTTCGGGGAAATGTGCGCGGAACCCCTATTTGTTTATTTTTCTAAATA
CATTCAAATATGTATCCGCTCATGAGACAATAACCCTGATAAATGCTTCAATAATATTGAAAAAGGAAGA
GTATGAGTATTCAACATTTCCGTGTCGCCCTTATTCCCTTTTTTGCGGCATTTTGCCTTCCTGTTTTTGC
TCACCCAGAAACGCTGGTGAAAGTAAAAGATGCTGAAGATCAGTTGGGTGCACGAGTGGGTTACATCGAA
CTGGATCTCAACAGCGGTAAGATCCTTGAGAGTTTTCGCCCCGAAGAACGTTTTCCAATGATGAGCACTT
TTAAAGTTCTGCTATGTGGCGCGGTATTATCCCGTATTGACGCCGGGCAAGAGCAACTCGGTCGCCGCAT
ACACTATTCTCAGAATGACTTGGTTGAGTACTCACCAGTCACAGAAAAGCATCTTACGGATGGCATGACA
GTAAGAGAATTATGCAGTGCTGCCATAACCATGAGTGATAACACTGCGGCCAACTTACTTCTGACAACGA
TCGGAGGACCGAAGGAGCTAACCGCTTTTTTGCACAACATGGGGGATCATGTAACTCGCCTTGATCGTTG
GGAACCGGAGCTGAATGAAGCCATACCAAACGACGAGCGTGACACCACGATGCCTGTAGCAATGGCAACA
ACGTTGCGCAAACTATTAACTGGCGAACTACTTACTCTAGCTTCCCGGCAACAATTAATAGACTGGATGG
AGGCGGATAAAGTTGCAGGACCACTTCTGCGCTCGGCCCTTCCGGCTGGCTGGTTTATTGCTGATAAATC
TGGAGCCGGTGAGCGTGGGTCTCGCGGTATCATTGCAGCACTGGGGTCAGATGGTAAGCCCTCCCGTATC
GTAGTTATCTACACGACGGGGAGTCAGGCAACTATGGATGAACGAAATAGACAGATCGCTGAGATAGGTG
CCTCACTGATTAAGCATTGGTAACTGTCAGACCAAGTTTACTCATATATACTTTAGATTGATTTAAAACT
TCATTTTTAATTTAAAAGGATCTAGGTGAAGATCCTTTTTGATAATCTCATGACCAAAATCCCTTAACGT
GAGTTTTCGTTCCACTGAGCGTCAGACCCCGTAGAAAAGATCAAAGGATCTTCTTGAGATCCTTTTTTTC
TGCGCGTAATCTGCTGCTTGCAAACAAAAAAACCACCGCTACCAGCGGTGGTTTGTTTGCCGGATCAAGA
GCTACCAACTCTTTTTCCGAAGGTAACTGGCTTCAGCAGAGCGCAGATACCAAATACTGTTCTTCTAGTG
TAGCCGTAGTTAGGCCACCACTTCAAGAACTCTGTAGCACCGCCTACATACCTCGCTCTGCTAATCCTGT
TACCAGTGGCTGCTGCCAGTGGCGATAAGTCGTGTCTTACCGGGTTGGACTCAAGACGATAGTTACCGGA
TAAGGCGCAGCGGTCGGGCTGAACGGGGGGTTCGTGCACACAGCCCAGCTTGGAGCGAACGACCTACACC
GAACTGAGATACCTACAGCGTGAGCTATGAGAAAGCGCCACGCTTCCCGAAGGGAGAAAGGCGGACAGGT
ATCCGGTAAGCGGCAGGGTCGGAACAGGAGAGCGCACGAGGGAGCTTCCAGGGGGAAACGCCTGGTATCT
TTATAGTCCTGTCGGGTTTCGCCACCTCTGACTTGAGCGTCGATTTTTGTGATGCTCGTCAGGGGGGCGG
AGCCTATGGAAAAACGCCAGCAACGCGGCCTTTTTACGGTTCCTGGTCTTTTGCTGGCCTTTTGCTCACA
TGTTCTTTCCTGCGTTATCCCC
Features (pLannotate 1.2.2; 22 found; start..end, strand, type, name):
      1..48      +  rep_origin     RSF ori (fragment): Plasmids containing the RSF 1030 origin of replication can be propagated in E. coli cells that contain additional plasmids with compatible origins.
    243..320     +  CDS            mariner\T (fragment): MOS1T_DROMA - Experimental evidence at protein level: Swiss-Prot protein existence level 1. Mediates transposition of transposon Mos1 by a 'cut and paste' mechanism. Transposases are sequence-specific nucleases and strand transferases that catalyze transposition through an ordered series of events: sequence-specific binding of transposase to the terminal inverted repeats (IR) present at each end of the transposon, pairing of the transposon IRs in a paired-end complex (PEC), cleavage of one or both DNA strands at each transposon end, capture of target DNA, and strand transfer to insert the tran
    346..379     -  protein_bind   lox2272: Cre-mediated recombination occurs in the 8-bp core sequence (GGATACTT). lox2272 sites are compatible with each other, but incompatible with loxP or loxN sites (Lee and Saito, 1988). Cre recombinase
    667..1509    -  CDS            unc-119: UN119_CAEEL - Experimental evidence at protein level: Swiss-Prot protein existence level 1. Myristoyl-binding protein that acts as a cargo adapter: specifically binds the myristoyl moiety of a subset of N-terminally myristoylated proteins and is required for their localization. Plays a key role in ciliary membrane localization of proteins. Required for the establishment or function of the nervous system. From Caenorhabditis elegans.
   1620..1637    +  misc_feature   P element 5' end (fragment): No description available
   2498..2531    -  protein_bind   lox2272: Cre-mediated recombination occurs in the 8-bp core sequence (GGATACTT). lox2272 sites are compatible with each other, but incompatible with loxP or loxN sites (Lee and Saito, 1988). Cre recombinase
   2590..2610    +  protein_bind   attB4: mutant version of attB; core recombination site for the Gateway® BP reaction BP Clonase™
   2594..2713    +  protein_bind   attR1: mutant version of attR; recombination site for the Gateway® LR reaction LR Clonase™
   2754..3059    -  CDS            ccdB: CcdB, a bacterial toxin that poisons DNA gyrase; ccdB; Plasmids containing the ccdB gene cannot be propagated in standard E. coli strains.
   3064..3222    -  CDS            ccdA (fragment): CCDA_ECO57 - Also known as H, letA. Experimental evidence at protein level: Swiss-Prot protein existence level 1. Antitoxin component of a type II toxin-antitoxin (TA) system which inhibits the post-segregational killing (PSK) of plasmid-free cells, also referred to as a plasmid addiction system. Binds to and blocks the activity of CcdB; will also remove bound CcdB protein from the CcdB-GyrA complex by forming a CcdA-CcdB complex, a process termed rejuvenation. Functions as a transcriptional corepressor for the ccdAB operon, repression also requires CcdB (By similarity). From Escherichia coli
   3379..4059    -  CDS            CmR: chloramphenicol acetyltransferase confers resistance to chloramphenicol
   4060..4089    -  promoter       cat promoter (fragment): promoter of the E. coli cat gene encoding chloramphenicol acetyltransferase
   4113..4143    -  promoter       lac UV5 promoter: E. coli lac promoter with an "up" mutation
   4168..4291    -  protein_bind   attR3: mutant version of attR; recombination site for the Gateway® LR reaction LR Clonase™
   4295..4316    +  CDS            lacZα (fragment): LacZα fragment of β-galactosidase; lacZ fragment
   4367..4582    +  CDS            mariner\T (fragment): MOS1T_DROMA - Experimental evidence at protein level: Swiss-Prot protein existence level 1. Mediates transposition of transposon Mos1 by a 'cut and paste' mechanism. Transposases are sequence-specific nucleases and strand transferases that catalyze transposition through an ordered series of events: sequence-specific binding of transposase to the terminal inverted repeats (IR) present at each end of the transposon, pairing of the transposon IRs in a paired-end complex (PEC), cleavage of one or both DNA strands at each transposon end, capture of target DNA, and strand transfer to insert the tran
   4694..4811    +  CDS            lacZα (fragment): LacZα fragment of β-galactosidase; lacZ fragment
   4817..4916    -  misc_feature   bom (fragment): basis of mobility region from pBR322
   5018..5053    -  CDS            rop (fragment): Rop protein, which maintains plasmids at low copy number; rop
   5148..5252    +  promoter       AmpR promoter: bla
   5253..6113    +  CDS            AmpR: β-lactamase; bla; confers resistance to ampicillin, carbenicillin, and related antibiotics
   6284..6872    +  rep_origin     ori: high-copy-number ColE1/pMB1/pBR322/pUC origin of replication
