[The description below was written by a language model from this plasmid's Addgene catalogue record and pLannotate feature annotations shown in this document.]
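Description:
pMLS713 is an empty Multisite Gateway [4-3] destination vector built on the pCFJ1258 backbone and designed for making transgenes in C. elegans by miniMos transposition. It replicates in E. coli from a high-copy ColE1/pUC-type origin and carries an ampicillin resistance gene on the backbone. The Gateway cassette adds chloramphenicol resistance and the ccdB gyrase toxin. Because of ccdB, the unrecombined vector can only be maintained in a ccdB-tolerant strain, and the toxin provides counter-selection against parental plasmid after recombination.

The working part of the plasmid lies between two short fragments matching the Mos1 mariner element. These correspond to the transposon ends of the miniMos, which the Mos1 transposase recognises to cut and paste the intervening DNA into the worm genome. The transposase itself is not encoded here and must be supplied separately. Inside the transposon are two modules. The first is an unc-119 rescue gene, recorded in the catalogue as the C. briggsae version (Cbr-unc-119), flanked by two lox2272 sites in the same orientation. It allows insertions to be selected by rescue of unc-119 mutant animals, and Cre recombinase can later excise it without cross-reacting with loxP sites. The second is the attR4–attR3 Gateway cassette; the automated annotation labels the first site attB4/attR1. In an LR reaction this cassette (ccdB, a ccdA fragment and CmR) is replaced by the contents of compatible entry clones, typically a promoter, coding sequence and 3' UTR.

No insert or promoter for a transgene is present. The associated publication concerns CRISPR editing in C. elegans with genomically integrated Cas9, which is consistent with using this vector to build removable-marker, single-copy insertions.
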