Addgene plasmid #188885: pMLS713
Purpose: (Empty Backbone) Multisite Gateway [4-3] Destination vector; miniMos transposon with lox2272-flanked Cbr-unc-119 marker
Depositing lab: Erik Jorgensen. Depositing organization: University of Utah. Publication: High-efficiency CRISPR gene editing in C. elegans using Cas9 integrated into the genome. Schwartz ML, Davis MW, Rich MS, Jorgensen EM. PLoS Genet. 2021 Nov 8;17(11):e1009755. doi: 10.1371/journal.pgen.1009755. eCollection 2021 Nov. PubMed 34748534.
Backbone
  Vector backbone: pCFJ1258
  Vector type: Multisite Gateway [4-3] Destination vector
Growth in bacteria
  Bacterial resistance: Chloramphenicol and Ampicillin, 25 & 100 μg/mL
  Growth temperature: 37°C
  Growth strain: ccdB Survival
  Copy number: High Copy
Gene/Insert
  Gene/Insert name: None
Terms and licenses: Academic/Nonprofit Terms; Industry Terms: Not Available to Industry
How to cite: pMLS713 was a gift from Erik Jorgensen (Addgene plasmid # 188885 ; http://n2t.net/addgene:188885 ; RRID:Addgene_188885)
